>Addgene plasmid #48204 | Twitch-3 pRSETB | depositor partial sequence | sequence record 69436 | ECFP-Twitch-3A-YFP insert
GGATCCCGCGGCCGCCACCATGGTGAGCAAGGGCGAGGAGCTGTTCACCGGGGTGGTGCCCATCCTGGTC
GAGCTGGACGGCGACGTAAACGGCCACAAGTTCAGCGTGCGCGGCGAGGGCGAGGGCGATGCCACCAACG
GCAAGCTGACCCTGAAGTTCATCTGCACCACCGGCAAGCTGCCCGTGCCCTGGCCCACCCTCGTGACCAC
CCTGACCTGGGGCGTGCAGTGCTTCAGCCGCTACCCCGACCACATGAAGCAGCACGACTTCTTCAAGTCC
GCCATGCCCGAAGGCTACGTCCAGGAGCGTACCATCTTCTTCAAGGACGACGGCAACTACAAGACCCGCG
CCGAGGTGAAGTTCGAGGGCGACACCCTGGTGAACCGCATCGAGCTGAAGGGCATCGACTTCAAGGAGGA
CGGCAACATCCTGGGGCACAAGCTGGAGTACAACTACATCAGCCACAACGTCTATATCACCGCCGACAAG
CAGAAGAACGGCATCAAGGCCCACTTCAAGATCCGCCACAACATCGAGGACGGCAGCGTGCAGCTCGCCG
ACCACTACCAGCAGAACACCCCCATCGGCGACGGCCCCGTGCTGCTGCCCGACAACCACTACCTGAGCAC
CCAGTCCAAGCTGAGCAAAGACCCCAACGAGAAGCGCGATCACATGGTCCTGCTGGAGTTCGTGACCGCC
GCCCGCATGCAAGATGCTAGCGAAGAAGAGCTATCAGAGTGCTTTCGCATTTTTGACAAGGATGGAAATG
GTTTCATCGACAGGGAGGAATTTGGAGACATCATCCGCCTTACTGGAGAACAGCTCACAGATGAGGATCC
CGATGAGATATTTGGAGATTCAGACACAGACAAAAATGGAAGGATTGACTTTGATGAGTTCCTGAAGATG
GTGGAGAATGTCCAGCCTCTGGCCGAGCTCATGGGCGGCGTGCAGCTCGCCGACCACTACCAGCAGAACA
CCCCCATCGGCGACGGCCCCGTGCTGCTGCCCGACAACCACTACCTGAGCTACCAGTCCAAGCTGAGCAA
AGACCCCAACGAGAAGCGCGATCACATGGTCCTGCTGGAGTTCGTGACCGCCGCCGGGATCACTCTCGGC
ATGGACGAGCTGTACAAGGGCGGTACCGGCGGCAGCATGGTGAGCAAGGGCGAGGAGCTGTTCACCGGGG
TGGTGCCCATCCTGGTCGAGCTGGACGGCGACGTAAACGGCCACAAGTTCAGCGTGCGCGGCGAGGGCGA
GGGCGATGCCACCAACGGCAAGCTGACCCTGAAGTTCATCTGCACCACCGGCAAGCTGCCCGTGCCCTGG
CCCACCCTCGTGACCACCCTGGGCTACGGCCTGATGTGCTTCGCCCGCTACCCCGACCACATGAAGCAGC
ACGACTTCTTCAAGTCCGCCATGCCCGAAGGCTACGTCCAGGAGCGCACCATCTTCTTCAAGGACGACGG
CAACTACAAGACCCGCGCCGAGGTGAAGTTCGAGGGCGACACCCTGGTGAACCGCATCGAGCTGAAGGGC
ATCGACTTCAAGGAGGACGGCAACATCCTGGGGCACAAGCTGGAGTACAACTACAACAGCCACAACGTCT
ATATCATGGCCGACAAGCAGAAGAACGGCATCAAGGCCAACTTCAAGATCCGCCACAACATCGAGGACTA
AGAATTC
