>Addgene plasmid #48204 | Twitch-3 pRSETB | addgene partial sequence | sequence record 78759 | T7-term
TCGGGCTTTGTTAGCAGCCGGATCAAGCTTCGAATTCTTAGTCCTCGATGTTGTGGCGGATCTTGAAGTT
GGCCTTGATGCCGTTCTTCTGCTTGTCGGCCATGATATAGACGTTGTGGCTGTTGTAGTTGTACTCCAGC
TTGTGCCCCAGGATGTTGCCGTCCTCCTTGAAGTCGATGCCCTTCAGCTCGATGCGGTTCACCAGGGTGT
CGCCCTCGAACTTCACCTCGGCGCGGGTCTTGTAGTTGCCGTCGTCCTTGAAGAAGATGGTGCGCTCCTG
GACGTAGCCTTCGGGCATGGCGGACTTGAAGAAGTCGTGCTGCTTCATGTGGTCGGGGTAGCGGGCGAAG
CACATCAGGCCGTAGCCCAGGGTGGTCACGAGGGTGGGCCAGGGCACGGGCAGCTTGCCGGTGGTGCAGA
TGAACTTCAGGGTCAGCTTGCCGTTGGTGGCATCGCCCTCGCCCTCGCCGCGCACGCTGAACTTGTGGCC
GTTTACGTCGCCGTCCAGCTCGACCAGGATGGGCACCACCCCGGTGAACAGCTCCTCGCCCTTGCTCACC
ATGCTGCCGCCGGTACCGCCCTTGTACAGCTCGTCCATGCCGAGAGTGATCCCGGCGGCGGTCACGAACT
CCAGCAGGACCATGTGATCGCGCTTCTCGTTGGGGTCTTTGCTCAGCTTGGACTGGTAGCTCAGGTAGTG
GTTGTCGGGCAGCAGCACGGGGCCGTCGCCGATGGGGGTGTTCTGCTGGTAGTGGTCGGCGAGCTGCACG
CCGCCCATGA
