>Addgene plasmid #48204 | Twitch-3 pRSETB | addgene partial sequence | sequence record 79671 | T7 (5'-TAATACGACTCACTATAGGG-3')
TCCCTCTAGAAATAATTTTGTTTAACTTTAAGAAGGAGATATACATATGCGGGGTTCTCATCATCATCAT
CATCATGGTATGGCTAGCATGACTGGTGGACAGCAAATGGGTCGGGATCTGTACGACGATGACGATAAGG
ATCCCGCGGCCGCCACCATGGTGAGCAAGGGCGAGGAGCTGTTCACCGGGGTGGTGCCCATCCTGGTCGA
GCTGGACGGCGACGTAAACGGCCACAAGTTCAGCGTGCGCGGCGAGGGCGAGGGCGATGCCACCAACGGC
AAGCTGACCCTGAAGTTCATCTGCACCACCGGCAAGCTGCCCGTGCCCTGGCCCACCCTCGTGACCACCC
TGACCTGGGGCGTGCAGTGCTTCAGCCGCTACCCCGACCACATGAAGCAGCACGACTTCTTCAAGTCCGC
CATGCCCGAAGGCTACGTCCAGGAGCGTACCATCTTCTTCAAGGACGACGGCAACTACAAGACCCGCGCC
GAGGTGAAGTTCGAGGGCGACACCCTGGTGAACCGCATCGAGCTGAAGGGCATCGACTTCAAGGAGGACG
GCAACATCCTGGGGCACAAGCTGGAGTACAACTACATCAGCCACAACGTCTATATCACCGCCGACAAGCA
GAAGAACGGCATCAAGGCCCACTTCAAGATCCGCCACAACATCGAGGACGGCAGCGTGCAGCTCGCCGAC
CACTACCAGCAGAACACCCCCATCGGCGACGGCCCCGTGCTGCTGCCCGACAACCACTACCTGAGCACCC
AGTCCAAGCTGAGCAAAGACCCCAACGAGAAGCGCGATCACATGGTCCTGCTGGAGTTCGTGACCGCCGC
CCGCATGCAAGATGCTAGCGAAGAA
