[The description below was written by a language model from this plasmid's Addgene catalogue record.]
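Description:
Twitch-3 pRSETB is a bacterial expression plasmid built on the commercial pRSETB backbone (about 2.9 kb) and carrying a roughly 1.66 kb insert, for a total size of about 4.56 kb. It is maintained as a high-copy plasmid in E. coli under ampicillin selection. Expression of the insert is driven by the T7 promoter, so protein production requires a host supplying T7 RNA polymerase. The recorded growth strain, XL1 Blue, is a cloning strain used for propagation rather than expression. No feature table accompanies the record, so details such as the origin of replication or terminator are not explicitly documented here.

The insert, listed as Twitch-3A (TW3A), encodes a genetically encoded ratiometric calcium indicator. Its sensing domain is attributed to the toadfish Opsanus tau and is flanked by two fluorescent proteins: mCerulean3 at the N terminus and the circularly permuted yellow variant cpVenusCD at the C terminus. In sensors of this design the cyan and yellow proteins form a FRET donor–acceptor pair, and calcium binding to the central domain changes its conformation and thereby the energy transfer efficiency. Calcium levels can then be read as a ratio of the two emission intensities. The backbone contributes an N-terminal 6xHis tag, allowing affinity purification of the recombinant sensor on metal-chelate resin. The cassette was cloned between BamHI and EcoRI sites, both of which are retained, so the sensor can be readily excised for subcloning into other vectors.

The stated purpose is a fluorescent reporter for calcium signalling. The bacterial T7/His-tag format suits production and purification of the sensor protein, for example for in vitro characterisation, rather than direct expression in animal cells.
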