Addgene plasmid #48204: Twitch-3 pRSETB
Purpose: Fluorescent reporter for calcium signaling
Depositing lab: Oliver Griesbeck. Depositing organization: Max Planck Institute for Biological Intelligence. Publication: Optimized ratiometric calcium sensors for functional in vivo imaging of neurons and T lymphocytes. Thestrup T, Litzlbauer J, Bartholomaus I, Mues M, Russo L, Dana H, Kovalchuk Y, Liang Y, Kalamakis G, Laukat Y, Becker S, Witte G, Geiger A, Allen T, Rome LC, Chen TW, Kim DS, Garaschuk O, Griesinger C, Griesbeck O. Nat Methods. 2014 Jan 5. doi: 10.1038/nmeth.2773. PubMed 24390440.
Backbone
  Vector backbone: pRSETB
  Backbone manufacturer: Invitrogen
  Backbone size w/o insert (bp): 2900
  Total vector size (bp): 4562
  Vector type: Bacterial Expression
Growth in bacteria
  Bacterial resistance: Ampicillin, 100 μg/mL
  Growth temperature: 37°C
  Growth strain: XL1 Blue
  Copy number: High Copy
Gene/Insert
  Gene/Insert name: Twitch-3A (alt name: TW3A)
  Species: Opsanus tau
  Insert size (bp): 1662
  Promoter: T7
  Tag / fusion protein: 6xHIS (N terminal on backbone); mCerulean3 (N terminal on insert); cpVenusCD (C terminal on insert)
  Cloning method: Restriction Enzyme; 5′ cloning site BamHI (not destroyed); 3′ cloning site EcoRI (not destroyed)
  Sequencing primers: 5′ ATGGTGAGCAAGGGCGAG; 3′ CACAACATCGAGGACTAA
Terms and licenses: Academic/Nonprofit Terms; Industry Terms: Not Available to Industry
How to cite: Twitch-3 pRSETB was a gift from Oliver Griesbeck (Addgene plasmid # 48204 ; http://n2t.net/addgene:48204 ; RRID:Addgene_48204)
